>Addgene plasmid #71639 | pJK685 | depositor full sequence | sequence record 131659 | pJK685 sequence 4137 bps
TGGCGAATGGG
[124 nt withheld, positions 12-135]
C
[91 nt withheld, positions 137-227]
A
[49 nt withheld, positions 229-277]
CCTTTGACGTTGGAGTCCACGTTCTTT
[37 nt withheld, positions 305-341]
ACCCTATCTCGGTCTATTCTTTTGATTTATAAGGGATTTTGCCGATTTCGGCCTATTGGTTAAAAAATGA
GCTGATTTAACAAAAATTTAACGCGAATTTTAACAAAATATTAACGTTTACAATTTCAGGTGGCACTTTT
CGGGGAAATGTGCGCGGAACCCCTATTTGTTTATTTTTCTAAATACATTCAAATATGTATCCGCTCATGA
GACAATAACCCTGATAAATGCTTCAATAATATTGAAAAAGGAAGAGTATGAGTATTCAACATTTCCGTGT
CGCCCTTATTCCCTTTTTTGCGGCATTTTGCCTTCCTGTTTTTGCTCACCCAGAAACGCTGGTGAAAGTA
AAAGATGCTGAAGATCAGTTGGGTGCACGAGTGGGTTACATCGAACTGGATCTCAACAGCGGTAAGATCC
TTGAGAGTTTTCGCCCCGAAGAACGTTTTCCAATGATGAGCACTTTTAAAGTTCTGCTATGTGGCGCGGT
ATTATCCCGTATTGACGCCGGGCAAGAGCAACTCGGTCGCCGCATACACTATTCTCAGAATGACTTGGTT
GAGTACTCACCAGTCACAGAAAAGCATCTTACGGATGGCATGACAGTAAGAGAATTATGCAGTGCTGCCA
TAACCATGAGTGATAACACTGCGGCCAACTTACTTCTGACAACGATCGGAGGACCGAAGGAGCTAACCGC
TTTTTTGCACAACATGGGGGATCATGTAACTCGCCTTGATCGTTGGGAACCGGAGCTGAATGAAGCCATA
CCAAACGACGAGCGTGACACCACGATGCCTGCAGCAATGGCAACAACGTTGCGCAAACTATTAACTGGCG
AACTACTTACTCTAGCTTCCCGGCAACAATTAATAGACTGGATGGAGGCGGATAAAGTTGCAGGACCACT
TCTGCGCTCGGCCCTTCCGGCTGGCTGGTTTATTGCTGATAAATCTGGAGCCGGTGAGCGTGGGTCTCGC
GGTATCATTGCAGCACTGGGGCCAGATGGTAAGCCCTCCCGTATCGTAGTTATCTACACGACGGGGAGTC
AGGCAACTATGGATGAACGAAATAGACAGATCGCTGAGATAGGTGCCTCACTGATTAAGCATTGGTAACT
GTCAGACCAAGTTTACTCATATATACTTTAGATTGATTTAAAACTTCATTTTTAATTTAAAAGGATCTAG
GTGAAGATCCTTTTTGATAATCTCATGACCAAAATCCCTTAACGTGAGTTTTCGTTCCACTGAGCGTCAG
ACCCCGTAGAAAAGATCAAAGGATCTTCTTGAGATCCTTTTTTTCTGCGCGTAATCTGCTGCTTGCAAAC
AAAAAAACCACCGCTACCAGCGGTGGTTTGTTTGCCGGATCAAGAGCTACCAACTCTTTTTCCGAAGGTA
ACTGGCTTCAGCAGAGCGCAGATACCAAATACTGTCCTTCTAGTGTAGCCGTAGTTAGGCCACCACTTCA
AGAACTCTGTAGCACCGCCTACATACCTCGCTCTGCTAATCCTGTTACCAGTGGCTGCTGCCAGTGGCGA
TAAGTCGTGTCTTACCGGGTTGGACTCAAGACGATAGTTACCGGATAAGGCGCAGCGGTCGGGCTGAACG
GGGGGTTCGTGCACACAGCCCAGCTTGGAGCGAACGACCTACACCGAACTGAGATACCTACAGCGTGAGC
TATGAGAAAGCGCCACGCTTCCCGAAGGGAGAAAGGCGGACAGGTATCCGGTAAGCGGCAGGGTCGGAAC
AGGAGAGCGCACGAGGGAGCTTCCAGGGGGAAACGCCTGGTATCTTTATAGTCCTGTCGGGTTTCGCCAC
CTCTGACTTGAGCGTCGATTTTTGTGATGCTCGTCAGGGGGGCGGAGCCTATGGAAAAACGCCAGCAACG
CGGCCTTTTTACGGTTCCTGGCCTTTTGCTGGCCTTTTGCTCACATGTTCTTTCCTGCGTTATCCCCTGA
TTCTGTGGATAACCGTATTACCGCCTTTGAGTGAGCTGATACCGCTCGCCGCAGCCGAACGACCGAGCGC
AGCGAGTCAGTGAGCGAGGAAGCGGAAGAGCGCCTGATGCGGTATTTTCTCCTTACGCATCTGTGCGGTA
TTTCACACCGCATATATGGTGCACTCTCAGTACAATCTGCTCTGATGCCGCATAGTTAAGCCAGTATACA
CTCCGCTATCGCTACGTGACTGGGTCATGGCTGCGCCCCGACACCCGCCAACACCCGCTGACGCGCCCTG
ACGGGCTTGTCTGCTCCCGGCATCCGCTTACAGACAAGCTGTGACCGTCTCCGGGAGCTGCATGTGTCAG
AGGTTTTCACCGTCATCACCGAAACGCGCGAGGCAGCTGCGGTAAAGCTCATCAGCGTGGTCGTGAAGCG
ATTCACAGATGTCTGCCTGTTCATCCGCGTCCAGCTCGTTGAGTTTCTCCAGAAGCGTTAATGTCTGGCT
TCTGATAAAGCGGGCCATGTTAAGGGCGGTTTTTTCCTGTTTGGTCACTGATGCCTCCGTGTAAGGGGGA
TTTCTGTTCATGGGGGTAATGATACCGATGAAACGAGAGAGGATGCTCACGATACGGGTTACTGATGATG
AACATGCCCGGTTACTGGAACGTTGTGAGGGTAAACAACTGGCGGTATGGATGCGGCGGGACCAGAGAAA
AATCACTCAGGGTCAATGCCAGCGCTTCGTTAATACAGATGTAGGTGTTCCACAGGGTAGCCAGCAGCAT
CCTGCGATGCAGATCCGGAACATAATGGTGCAGGGCGCTGACTTCCGCGTTTCCAGACTTTACGAAACAC
GGAAACCGAAGACCATTCATGTTGTTGCTCAGGTCGCAGACGTTTTGCAGCAGCAGTCGCTTCACGTTCG
CTCGCGTATCGGTGATTCATTCTGCTAACCAGTAAGGCAACCCCGCCAGCCTAGCCGGGTCCTCAACGAC
AGGAGCACGATCATGCGCACCCGTGGCCAGGACCCAACGCTGCCCGAGATCTCGATCCCGCGAAATTAAT
ACGACTCACTATAGGGAGACCACAACGGTTTCCCTCTAGAAATAATTTTGTTTAACTTTAAGAAGGAGAT
ATACATATGCGTCCGCTGGTGATTATCCTTATGGGCAGCAGTTCAGATATGGGTCACGCCGAGAAAATTG
CGTCTGAATTGAAAACTTTTGGTATTGAGTATGCCATTCGCATCGGTAACGCGCATAAAACAGCGGAGCA
TGTAGTGTCTATGCTGAAAGAATATGAAGCTTTGGACCGTCCTAAACTGTACATCACGATCGCTGGGCGT
AGTAACGCTTTATCAGGCTTTGTTGATGGCTTCGTCAAAGGTGCAACCATTGCCTGCCCACCGCCAAGCG
ATAGCTTCGCCGGCGCCGACATTTATTCTTCGTTACGGATGCCGAGCGGGATTAGTCCGGCACTGGTTCT
TGAACCGAAAAATGCGGCACTCCTGGCGGCTCGTATTTTTTCACTGTACGATAAAGAAATCGCAGATTCG
GTCAAATCCTATATGGAATCCAATGCGCAGAAAATTATCGAAGACGATTCGAAACTGAAACGCTGAATTC
AGCGTTTCAGTTTCTTGTCGACGGAGCTCGAATTCGAGCTCCGTCGACAAGCTTGCGGCCGCACTCGAGC
ACCACCACCACCACCACTGAGATCCGGCTGCTAACAAAGCCCGAAAGGAAGCTGAGTTGGCTGCTGCCAC
CGCTGAGCAATAACTAGCATAACCCCTTGGGGCCTCTAAACGGGTCTTGAGGGGTTTTTTGCTGAAAGGA
GGAACTATATCCGGAT
Features (pLannotate 1.2.2; 13 found; start..end, strand, type, name):
     12..467     +  rep_origin     f1 ori (sequence partly withheld): f1 bacteriophage origin of replication; arrow indicates direction of (+) strand synthesis
    494..598     +  promoter       AmpR promoter: bla
    599..1459    +  CDS            AmpR: β-lactamase; bla; confers resistance to ampicillin, carbenicillin, and related antibiotics
   1630..2218    +  rep_origin     ori: high-copy-number ColE1/pMB1/pBR322/pUC origin of replication
   2404..2546    -  misc_feature   bom: basis of mobility region from pBR322
   2648..2839    -  CDS            rop: Rop protein, which maintains plasmids at low copy number; rop
   2856..3236    +  CDS            YPB1_ECOLX: Protein predicted: Swiss-Prot protein existence level 4. From Escherichia coli.
   3348..3366    +  promoter       T7 promoter: promoter for bacteriophage T7 RNA polymerase
   3398..3420    +  RBS            RBS: efficient ribosome binding site from bacteriophage T7 gene 10 (Olins and Rangwala, 1989)
   3428..3904    +  CDS            purE: PURE_TREDE - Experimental evidence at protein level: Swiss-Prot protein existence level 1. Catalyzes the reversible conversion of 5-aminoimidazole ribonucleotide (AIR) and CO(2) to 4-carboxy-5-aminoimidazole ribonucleotide (CAIR). Does not accept N5-carboxyaminoimidazole ribonucleotide (N5-CAIR) as a substrate. From Treponema denticola (strain ATCC 35405 / DSM 14222 / CIP 103919 / JCM 8153 / KCTC 15104).
   3981..3998    +  CDS            9xHis (fragment): 9xHis affinity tag
   4008..4057    +  CDS            SET1 (fragment): solubility-enhancement tag derived from T7 phage gene 10B
   4065..4112    +  terminator     T7 terminator: transcription terminator for bacteriophage T7 RNA polymerase
