[The description below was written by a language model from this plasmid's Addgene catalogue record and pLannotate feature annotations shown in this document.]
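Description:
pJK685 is a bacterial expression plasmid built on the pET23a backbone (4,137 bp in total) for producing a point mutant of the Treponema denticola purE gene product in Escherichia coli. It is maintained through a ColE1/pBR322-type origin, listed as high copy in the catalogue, although the feature table also annotates the pBR322 bom region and a rop gene. Selection is by ampicillin through the β-lactamase gene and its own promoter. An f1 phage origin is also present, which in principle allows single-stranded DNA production.

The insert, cloned between NdeI and EcoRI sites that remain intact, encodes 5-aminoimidazole ribonucleotide (AIR) carboxylase, a class II PurE, with serine-38 changed to asparagine (TdPurE2-S38N). Transcription is driven by the bacteriophage T7 promoter, translation starts from the efficient T7 gene 10 ribosome binding site, and the unit ends at the T7 terminator, so expression requires a host that supplies T7 RNA polymerase. The annotated purE coding region ends well upstream of the vector's histidine-tag sequence. That sequence and a short T7 gene 10-derived fragment are detected only as backbone remnants, and the record does not indicate that the protein is tagged.

The depositor notes that the corresponding database entry is misannotated as an N5-carboxyaminoimidazole ribonucleotide mutase. Functional studies show that the active enzyme lacks that activity and instead interconverts AIR and CO2 with carboxy-AIR. The plasmid's stated purpose is production of the S38N variant. The record does not say what the mutant was used for or what effect the substitution has.
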