Addgene plasmid #71639: pJK685
Purpose: Produces Treponema denticola 5-aminoimidazole ribonucleotide carboxylase, Ser38>Asn mutant (TdPurE2-S38N)
Depositing lab: T. J. Kappock. Depositing organization: Purdue University.
Backbone
  Vector backbone: pET23a
  Backbone size w/o insert (bp): 3666
  Total vector size (bp): 4137
  Vector type: Bacterial Expression
Growth in bacteria
  Bacterial resistance: Ampicillin, 100 μg/mL
  Growth temperature: 37°C
  Growth strain: DH5alpha
  Copy number: High Copy
Gene/Insert
  Gene/Insert name: phosphoribosylaminoimidazole carboxylase (alt names: purE; TDE0687; aminoimidazole ribonucleotide carboxylase)
  Species: Treponema denticola
  Mutation: changes serine-38 to asparagine
  GenBank ID: NP_971299.1
  Promoter: T7
  Cloning method: Restriction Enzyme; 5′ cloning site NdeI (not destroyed); 3′ cloning site EcoRI (not destroyed)
  Sequencing primers: 5′ T7 promoter; 3′ T7 terminator
Terms and licenses: Academic/Nonprofit Terms; Industry Terms: Not Available to Industry
Depositor comments: This protein is based on the one referenced in NCBI WP_002681904.1, which is incorrectly annotated as a N5-carboxyaminoimidazole ribonucleotide mutase. Functional expression studies show that the active form does not possess this activity and it instead has the characteristic reactivity of a class II PurE or 5-aminoimidazole ribonucleotide (AIR) carboxylase
How to cite: pJK685 was a gift from T. J. Kappock (Addgene plasmid # 71639 ; http://n2t.net/addgene:71639 ; RRID:Addgene_71639)
