>Addgene plasmid #71639 | pJK685 | addgene partial sequence | sequence record 134049 | T7 5'-TAATACGACTCACTATAGGG-3'
AATAATTTTGTTTAACTTTAAGAAGGAGATATACATATGCGTCCGCTGGTGATTATCCTTATGGGCAGCA
GTTCAGATATGGGTCACGCCGAGAAAATTGCGTCTGAATTGAAAACTTTTGGTATTGAGTATGCCATTCG
CATCGGTAACGCGCATAAAACAGCGGAGCATGTAGTGTCTATGCTGAAAGAATATGAAGCTTTGGACCGT
CCTAAACTGTACATCACGATCGCTGGGCGTAGTAACGCTTTATCAGGCTTTGTTGATGGCTTCGTCAAAG
GTGCAACCATTGCCTGCCCACCGCCAAGCGATAGCTTCGCCGGCGCCGACATTTATTCTTCGTTACGGAT
GCCGAGCGGGATTAGTCCGGCACTGGTTCTTGAACCGAAAAATGCGGCACTCCTGGCGGCTCGTATTTTT
TCACTGTACGATAAAGAAATCGCAGATTCGGTCAAATCCTATATGGAATCCAATGCGCAGAAAATTATCG
AAGACGATTCGAAACTGAAACGCTGAATTCAGCGTTTCAGTTTCTTGTCGACGGAGCTCGAATTCGAGCT
CCGTCGACAAGCTTGCGGCCGCACTCGAGCACCACCACCACCACCACTGAGATCCGGCTGCTAACAAAGC
CCGAAAGGAAGCTGAGTTGGCTGCTGCCACCGCTGAGCAATAACTAGCATAACCCCTTGGGGCCTCTAAA
CGGGTCTTGAGGGGTTTTTTGCTGAAAGGAGGAACTATATCCGGATTGGCGAATGGG
[124 nt withheld, positions 758-881]
C
[45 nt withheld, positions 883-927]
