>Addgene plasmid #71639 | pJK685 | addgene partial sequence | sequence record 134050 | T7term 5'-GCTAGTTATTGCTCAGCGG-3'
TCCTTTCGGGCTTTGTTAGCAGCCGGATCTCAGTGGTGGTGGTGGTGGTGCTCGAGTGCGGCCGCAAGCT
TGTCGACGGAGCTCGAATTCGAGCTCCGTCGACAAGAAACTGAAACGCTGAATTCAGCGTTTCAGTTTCG
AATCGTCTTCGATAATTTTCTGCGCATTGGATTCCATATAGGATTTGACCGAATCTGCGATTTCTTTATC
GTACAGTGAAAAAATACGAGCCGCCAGGAGTGCCGCATTTTTCGGTTCAAGAACCAGTGCCGGACTAATC
CCGCTCGGCATCCGTAACGAAGAATAAATGTCGGCGCCGGCGAAGCTATCGCTTGGCGGTGGGCAGGCAA
TGGTTGCACCTTTGACGAAGCCATCAACAAAGCCTGATAAAGCGTTACTACGCCCAGCGATCGTGATGTA
CAGTTTAGGACGGTCCAAAGCTTCATATTCTTTCAGCATAGACACTACATGCTCCGCTGTTTTATGCGCG
TTACCGATGCGAATGGCATACTCAATACCAAAAGTTTTCAATTCAGACGCAATTTTCTCGGCGTGACCCA
TATCTGAACTGCTGCCCATAAGGATAATCACCAGCGGACGCATATGTATATCTCCTTCTTAAAGTTAAAC
AAAATTATTTCTAGAGGGAAACCGTTGTGGTCTCCCTATAGTGAGTCGTATTAATTTCGCGGGATCGAGA
TCTCGGGCAGCGTTGGGTCCTGGCCACGGGTGCGCATGATCGTGCTCCTGTCGTTGAGGACCCGGCTAGG
CTGGCGGGGTTGCCTTACTGGTTAGCAGAATGAATCACCGATACGCGAGCGAACGTGAAGCGACTGCTGC
TGCAAAACGTCTGCGACCTGAGCAACAACATGAATGGTCTTCGGTTTCCGTGTTTCGTAAAGTCTGGAAA
CGCGGAAGTCAGCGCCCTGCACCATTATGTTCCGGATCTGCATCGCAGGATGCTGCTGGCTACCCTGTGG
AACACCTACATCTG
